Addgene plasmid #181765: AiP927-pX330-Chrna6
Purpose: CRISPR/Cas9 guide vector
Depositing lab: Tanya Daigle. Depositing organization: Allen Institute.
Backbone
  Vector backbone: pX330
  Backbone manufacturer: Feng Zhang
  Vector type: Mammalian Expression, CRISPR
Growth in bacteria
  Bacterial resistance: Ampicillin, 100 μg/mL
  Growth temperature: 37°C
  Growth strain: NEB Stable
  Copy number: High Copy
Gene/Insert
  Gene/Insert name: Chrna6 guide
  gRNA/shRNA sequence: tttcttgtggggactagctc
  Species: humanized S. pyogenes Cas9
  Cloning method: Restriction Enzyme; 5′ cloning site unknown (unknown if destroyed)
Terms and licenses: Academic/Nonprofit Terms; Industry Terms: Not Available to Industry
How to cite: AiP927-pX330-Chrna6 was a gift from Tanya Daigle (Addgene plasmid # 181765 ; http://n2t.net/addgene:181765 ; RRID:Addgene_181765)
