[The description below was written by a language model from this plasmid's Addgene catalogue record and pLannotate feature annotations shown in this document.]
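Description:
AiP927-pX330-Chrna6 is an all-in-one CRISPR/Cas9 plasmid of about 8.5 kb, built on the pX330 backbone for expression in mammalian cells. It delivers both a single guide RNA and the Cas9 nuclease from one plasmid. In bacteria it is maintained at high copy through a ColE1/pUC-type origin and selected with ampicillin via the β-lactamase gene. An f1 phage origin is also present, and small fragments annotated as bom and rop appear to be backbone remnants.

The guide cassette consists of the human U6 RNA polymerase III promoter followed by a short gap, where the 20-nt Chrna6-targeting spacer lies, and then the S. pyogenes gRNA scaffold. A second, partial scaffold fragment is annotated just downstream. The nuclease cassette uses a hybrid promoter made of the CMV enhancer, the chicken β-actin promoter and a hybrid CBA/MVM intron. This drives humanized S. pyogenes Cas9, which the annotation tool splits into contiguous N- and C-terminal portions that together form one continuous coding region. Cas9 ends in a nucleoplasmin bipartite nuclear localization signal and is terminated by the bGH polyadenylation signal. A roughly 140-bp stretch between the intron and the Cas9 annotation is unannotated, so any N-terminal tag or additional NLS there is not documented in the table. A single AAV2 ITR is annotated after the poly(A) signal; with only one ITR listed, the table does not show a packageable AAV genome.

The stated purpose is simply a CRISPR/Cas9 guide vector. Co-expression of the guide and Cas9 would direct cleavage at the Chrna6 locus, which encodes the nicotinic acetylcholine receptor α6 subunit. The record does not state the target species, the exact genomic site or the downstream application (such as knock-in or knockout).
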