Features (pLannotate 1.2.2; 18 found; start..end, strand, type, name):
      1..241     +  promoter       U6 promoter: RNA polymerase III promoter for human U6 snRNA
    271..346     +  misc_RNA       gRNA scaffold: guide RNA scaffold for the Streptococcus pyogenes CRISPR/Cas9 system
    353..396     +  misc_RNA       gRNA scaffold (fragment): guide RNA scaffold for the Streptococcus pyogenes CRISPR/Cas9 system
    443..728     +  enhancer       CMV enhancer: human cytomegalovirus immediate early enhancer; contains an 18-bp deletion relative to the standard CMV enhancer
    730..1007    +  promoter       chicken β-actin promoter: No description available
   1008..1235    +  intron         hybrid intron: hybrid between chicken β-actin (CBA) and minute virus of mice (MMV) introns (Gray et al., 2011)
   1373..2974    +  CDS            Cas9(N): N-terminal portion of Streptococcus pyogenes Cas9 (Zetsche et al., 2015)
   2975..5473    +  CDS            Cas9(C): C-terminal portion of Streptococcus pyogenes Cas9 (Zetsche et al., 2015)
   5474..5521    +  CDS            nucleoplasmin NLS: bipartite nuclear localization signal from nucleoplasmin
   5555..5666    +  polyA_signal   bGH poly(A) signal: bovine growth hormone polyadenylation signal
   5771..5911    +  repeat_region  AAV2 ITR: inverted terminal repeat of adeno-associated virus serotype 2 inverted
   5916..5967    -  misc_feature   bom (fragment): basis of mobility region from pBR322
   5986..6441    +  rep_origin     f1 ori (sequence partly withheld): f1 bacteriophage origin of replication; arrow indicates direction of (+) strand synthesis
   6442..6491    -  misc_feature   bom (fragment): basis of mobility region from pBR322
   6593..6628    -  CDS            rop (fragment): Rop protein, which maintains plasmids at low copy number; rop
   6723..6827    +  promoter       AmpR promoter: bla
   6828..7688    +  CDS            AmpR: β-lactamase; bla; confers resistance to ampicillin, carbenicillin, and related antibiotics
   7859..8447    +  rep_origin     ori: high-copy-number ColE1/pMB1/pBR322/pUC origin of replication
>Addgene plasmid #181765 | AiP927-pX330-Chrna6 | addgene full sequence | sequence record 356721 | Addgene NGS Result
GAGGGCCTATTTCCCATGATTCCTTCATATTTGCATATACGATACAAGGCTGTTAGAGAGATAATTGGAA
TTAATTTGACTGTAAACACAAAGATATTAGTACAAAATACGTGACGTAGAAAGTAATAATTTCTTGGGTA
GTTTGCAGTTTTAAAATTATGTTTTAAAATGGACTATCATATGCTTACCGTAACTTGAAAGTATTTCGAT
TTCTTGGCTTTATATATCTTGTGGAAAGGACGAAACACCGTTTCTTGTGGGGACTAGCTCGTTTTAGAGC
TAGAAATAGCAAGTTAAAATAAGGCTAGTCCGTTATCAACTTGAAAAAGTGGCACCGAGTCGGTGCTTTT
TTGTTTTAGAGCTAGAAATAGCAAGTTAAAATAAGGCTAGTCCGTTTTTAGCGCGTGCGCCAATTCTGCA
GACAAATGGCTCTAGAGGTACCCGTTACATAACTTACGGTAAATGGCCCGCCTGGCTGACCGCCCAACGA
CCCCCGCCCATTGACGTCAATAGTAACGCCAATAGGGACTTTCCATTGACGTCAATGGGTGGAGTATTTA
CGGTAAACTGCCCACTTGGCAGTACATCAAGTGTATCATATGCCAAGTACGCCCCCTATTGACGTCAATG
ACGGTAAATGGCCCGCCTGGCATTGTGCCCAGTACATGACCTTATGGGACTTTCCTACTTGGCAGTACAT
CTACGTATTAGTCATCGCTATTACCATGGTCGAGGTGAGCCCCACGTTCTGCTTCACTCTCCCCATCTCC
CCCCCCTCCCCACCCCCAATTTTGTATTTATTTATTTTTTAATTATTTTGTGCAGCGATGGGGGCGGGGG
GGGGGGGGGGGCGCGCGCCRGGSGGGGSGGGGSGGGGSGRGGGGSGGGGSGGGGSGAGGCGGAGAGGKGC
GGCGGCAGCCAATCAGAGCGGCGCGCTCCGAAAGTTTCCTTTTATGGCGAGGCGGCGGCGGCGGCGGCCC
TATAAAAAGCGAAGCGCGCGGCGGGCGGGAGTCGCTGCGCGCTGCCTTCGCCCCGTGCCCCGCTCCGCCG
CCGCCTCGCGCCGCCCGCCCCGGCTCTGACTGACCGCGTTACTCCCACAGGTGAGCGGGCGGGACGGCCC
TTCTCCTCCGGGCTGTAATTAGCTGAGCAAGAGGTAAGGGTTTAAGGGATGGTTGGTTGGTGGGGTATTA
ATGTTTAATTACCTGGAGCACCTGCCTGAAATCACTTTTTTTCAGGTTGGACCGGTGCCACCATGGACTA
TAAGGACCACGACGGAGACTACAAGGATCATGATATTGATTACAAAGACGATGACGATAAGATGGCCCCA
AAGAAGAAGCGGAAGGTCGGTATCCACGGAGTCCCAGCAGCCGACAAGAAGTACAGCATCGGCCTGGACA
TCGGCACCAACTCTGTGGGCTGGGCCGTGATCACCGACGAGTACAAGGTGCCCAGCAAGAAATTCAAGGT
GCTGGGCAACACCGACCGGCACAGCATCAAGAAGAACCTGATCGGAGCCCTGCTGTTCGACAGCGGCGAA
ACAGCCGAGGCCACCCGGCTGAAGAGAACCGCCAGAAGAAGATACACCAGACGGAAGAACCGGATCTGCT
ATCTGCAAGAGATCTTCAGCAACGAGATGGCCAAGGTGGACGACAGCTTCTTCCACAGACTGGAAGAGTC
CTTCCTGGTGGAAGAGGATAAGAAGCACGAGCGGCACCCCATCTTCGGCAACATCGTGGACGAGGTGGCC
TACCACGAGAAGTACCCCACCATCTACCACCTGAGAAAGAAACTGGTGGACAGCACCGACAAGGCCGACC
TGCGGCTGATCTATCTGGCCCTGGCCCACATGATCAAGTTCCGGGGCCACTTCCTGATCGAGGGCGACCT
GAACCCCGACAACAGCGACGTGGACAAGCTGTTCATCCAGCTGGTGCAGACCTACAACCAGCTGTTCGAG
GAAAACCCCATCAACGCCAGCGGCGTGGACGCCAAGGCCATCCTGTCTGCCAGACTGAGCAAGAGCAGAC
GGCTGGAAAATCTGATCGCCCAGCTGCCCGGCGAGAAGAAGAATGGCCTGTTCGGAAACCTGATTGCCCT
GAGCCTGGGCCTGACCCCCAACTTCAAGAGCAACTTCGACCTGGCCGAGGATGCCAAACTGCAGCTGAGC
AAGGACACCTACGACGACGACCTGGACAACCTGCTGGCCCAGATCGGCGACCAGTACGCCGACCTGTTTC
TGGCCGCCAAGAACCTGTCCGACGCCATCCTGCTGAGCGACATCCTGAGAGTGAACACCGAGATCACCAA
GGCCCCCCTGAGCGCCTCTATGATCAAGAGATACGACGAGCACCACCAGGACCTGACCCTGCTGAAAGCT
CTCGTGCGGCAGCAGCTGCCTGAGAAGTACAAAGAGATTTTCTTCGACCAGAGCAAGAACGGCTACGCCG
GCTACATTGACGGCGGAGCCAGCCAGGAAGAGTTCTACAAGTTCATCAAGCCCATCCTGGAAAAGATGGA
CGGCACCGAGGAACTGCTCGTGAAGCTGAACAGAGAGGACCTGCTGCGGAAGCAGCGGACCTTCGACAAC
GGCAGCATCCCCCACCAGATCCACCTGGGAGAGCTGCACGCCATTCTGCGGCGGCAGGAAGATTTTTACC
CATTCCTGAAGGACAACCGGGAAAAGATCGAGAAGATCCTGACCTTCCGCATCCCCTACTACGTGGGCCC
TCTGGCCAGGGGAAACAGCAGATTCGCCTGGATGACCAGAAAGAGCGAGGAAACCATCACCCCCTGGAAC
TTCGAGGAAGTGGTGGACAAGGGCGCTTCCGCCCAGAGCTTCATCGAGCGGATGACCAACTTCGATAAGA
ACCTGCCCAACGAGAAGGTGCTGCCCAAGCACAGCCTGCTGTACGAGTACTTCACCGTGTATAACGAGCT
GACCAAAGTGAAATACGTGACCGAGGGAATGAGAAAGCCCGCCTTCCTGAGCGGCGAGCAGAAAAAGGCC
ATCGTGGACCTGCTGTTCAAGACCAACCGGAAAGTGACCGTGAAGCAGCTGAAAGAGGACTACTTCAAGA
AAATCGAGTGCTTCGACTCCGTGGAAATCTCCGGCGTGGAAGATCGGTTCAACGCCTCCCTGGGCACATA
CCACGATCTGCTGAAAATTATCAAGGACAAGGACTTCCTGGACAATGAGGAAAACGAGGACATTCTGGAA
GATATCGTGCTGACCCTGACACTGTTTGAGGACAGAGAGATGATCGAGGAACGGCTGAAAACCTATGCCC
ACCTGTTCGACGACAAAGTGATGAAGCAGCTGAAGCGGCGGAGATACACCGGCTGGGGCAGGCTGAGCCG
GAAGCTGATCAACGGCATCCGGGACAAGCAGTCCGGCAAGACAATCCTGGATTTCCTGAAGTCCGACGGC
TTCGCCAACAGAAACTTCATGCAGCTGATCCACGACGACAGCCTGACCTTTAAAGAGGACATCCAGAAAG
CCCAGGTGTCCGGCCAGGGCGATAGCCTGCACGAGCACATTGCCAATCTGGCCGGCAGCCCCGCCATTAA
GAAGGGCATCCTGCAGACAGTGAAGGTGGTGGACGAGCTCGTGAAAGTGATGGGCCGGCACAAGCCCGAG
AACATCGTGATCGAAATGGCCAGAGAGAACCAGACCACCCAGAAGGGACAGAAGAACAGCCGCGAGAGAA
TGAAGCGGATCGAAGAGGGCATCAAAGAGCTGGGCAGCCAGATCCTGAAAGAACACCCCGTGGAAAACAC
CCAGCTGCAGAACGAGAAGCTGTACCTGTACTACCTGCAGAATGGGCGGGATATGTACGTGGACCAGGAA
CTGGACATCAACCGGCTGTCCGACTACGATGTGGACCATATCGTGCCTCAGAGCTTTCTGAAGGACGACT
CCATCGACAACAAGGTGCTGACCAGAAGCGACAAGAACCGGGGCAAGAGCGACAACGTGCCCTCCGAAGA
GGTCGTGAAGAAGATGAAGAACTACTGGCGGCAGCTGCTGAACGCCAAGCTGATTACCCAGAGAAAGTTC
GACAATCTGACCAAGGCCGAGAGAGGCGGCCTGAGCGAACTGGATAAGGCCGGCTTCATCAAGAGACAGC
TGGTGGAAACCCGGCAGATCACAAAGCACGTGGCACAGATCCTGGACTCCCGGATGAACACTAAGTACGA
CGAGAATGACAAGCTGATCCGGGAAGTGAAAGTGATCACCCTGAAGTCCAAGCTGGTGTCCGATTTCCGG
AAGGATTTCCAGTTTTACAAAGTGCGCGAGATCAACAACTACCACCACGCCCACGACGCCTACCTGAACG
CCGTCGTGGGAACCGCCCTGATCAAAAAGTACCCTAAGCTGGAAAGCGAGTTCGTGTACGGCGACTACAA
GGTGTACGACGTGCGGAAGATGATCGCCAAGAGCGAGCAGGAAATCGGCAAGGCTACCGCCAAGTACTTC
TTCTACAGCAACATCATGAACTTTTTCAAGACCGAGATTACCCTGGCCAACGGCGAGATCCGGAAGCGGC
CTCTGATCGAGACAAACGGCGAAACCGGGGAGATCGTGTGGGATAAGGGCCGGGATTTTGCCACCGTGCG
GAAAGTGCTGAGCATGCCCCAAGTGAATATCGTGAAAAAGACCGAGGTGCAGACAGGCGGCTTCAGCAAA
GAGTCTATCCTGCCCAAGAGGAACAGCGATAAGCTGATCGCCAGAAAGAAGGACTGGGACCCTAAGAAGT
ACGGCGGCTTCGACAGCCCCACCGTGGCCTATTCTGTGCTGGTGGTGGCCAAAGTGGAAAAGGGCAAGTC
CAAGAAACTGAAGAGTGTGAAAGAGCTGCTGGGGATCACCATCATGGAAAGAAGCAGCTTCGAGAAGAAT
CCCATCGACTTTCTGGAAGCCAAGGGCTACAAAGAAGTGAAAAAGGACCTGATCATCAAGCTGCCTAAGT
ACTCCCTGTTCGAGCTGGAAAACGGCCGGAAGAGAATGCTGGCCTCTGCCGGCGAACTGCAGAAGGGAAA
CGAACTGGCCCTGCCCTCCAAATATGTGAACTTCCTGTACCTGGCCAGCCACTATGAGAAGCTGAAGGGC
TCCCCCGAGGATAATGAGCAGAAACAGCTGTTTGTGGAACAGCACAAGCACTACCTGGACGAGATCATCG
AGCAGATCAGCGAGTTCTCCAAGAGAGTGATCCTGGCCGACGCTAATCTGGACAAAGTGCTGTCCGCCTA
CAACAAGCACCGGGATAAGCCCATCAGAGAGCAGGCCGAGAATATCATCCACCTGTTTACCCTGACCAAT
CTGGGAGCCCCTGCCGCCTTCAAGTACTTTGACACCACCATCGACCGGAAGAGGTACACCAGCACCAAAG
AGGTGCTGGACGCCACCCTGATCCACCAGAGCATCACCGGCCTGTACGAGACACGGATCGACCTGTCTCA
GCTGGGAGGCGACAAAAGGCCGGCGGCCACGAAAAAGGCCGGCCAGGCAAAAAAGAAAAAGTAAGAATTC
CTAGAGCTCGCTGATCAGCCTCGACTGTGCCTTCTAGTTGCCAGCCATCTGTTGTTTGCCCCTCCCCCGT
GCCTTCCTTGACCCTGGAAGGTGCCACTCCCACTGTCCTTTCCTAATAAAATGAGGAAATTGCATCGCAT
TGTCTGAGTAGGTGTCATTCTATTCTGGGGGGTGGGGTGGGGCAGGACAGCAAGGGGGAGGATTGGGAAG
AGAATAGCAGGCATGCTGGGGAGCGGCCGCAGGAACCCCTAGTGATGGAGTTGGCCACTCCCTCTCTGCG
CGCTCGCTCGCTCACTGAGGCCGGGCGACCAAAGGTCGCCCGACGCCCGGGCTTTGCCCGGGCGGCCTCA
GTGAGCGAGCGAGCGCGCAGCTGCCTGCAGGGGCGCCTGATGCGGTATTTTCTCCTTACGCATCTGTGCG
GTATTTCACACCGCATA
[95 nt withheld, positions 5968-6062]
T
[46 nt withheld, positions 6064-6109]
C
[141 nt withheld, positions 6111-6251]
CCTTTGACGTTGGAGTCCACGTTCTTT
[37 nt withheld, positions 6279-6315]
ACTCTATCTCGGGCTATTCTTTTGATTTATAAGGGATTTTGCCGATTTCGGTCTATTGGTTAAAAAATGA
GCTGATTTAACAAAAATTTAACGCGAATTTTAACAAAATATTAACGTTTACAATTTTATGGTGCACTCTC
AGTACAATCTGCTCTGATGCCGCATAGTTAAGCCAGCCCCGACACCCGCCAACACCCGCTGACGCGCCCT
GACGGGCTTGTCTGCTCCCGGCATCCGCTTACAGACAAGCTGTGACCGTCTCCGGGAGCTGCATGTGTCA
GAGGTTTTCACCGTCATCACCGAAACGCGCGAGACGAAAGGGCCTCGTGATACGCCTATTTTTATAGGTT
AATGTCATGATAATAATGGTTTCTTAGACGTCAGGTGGCACTTTTCGGGGAAATGTGCGCGGAACCCCTA
TTTGTTTATTTTTCTAAATACATTCAAATATGTATCCGCTCATGAGACAATAACCCTGATAAATGCTTCA
ATAATATTGAAAAAGGAAGAGTATGAGTATTCAACATTTCCGTGTCGCCCTTATTCCCTTTTTTGCGGCA
TTTTGCCTTCCTGTTTTTGCTCACCCAGAAACGCTGGTGAAAGTAAAAGATGCTGAAGATCAGTTGGGTG
CACGAGTGGGTTACATCGAACTGGATCTCAACAGCGGTAAGATCCTTGAGAGTTTTCGCCCCGAAGAACG
TTTTCCAATGATGAGCACTTTTAAAGTTCTGCTATGTGGCGCGGTATTATCCCGTATTGACGCCGGGCAA
GAGCAACTCGGTCGCCGCATACACTATTCTCAGAATGACTTGGTTGAGTACTCACCAGTCACAGAAAAGC
ATCTTACGGATGGCATGACAGTAAGAGAATTATGCAGTGCTGCCATAACCATGAGTGATAACACTGCGGC
CAACTTACTTCTGACAACGATCGGAGGACCGAAGGAGCTAACCGCTTTTTTGCACAACATGGGGGATCAT
GTAACTCGCCTTGATCGTTGGGAACCGGAGCTGAATGAAGCCATACCAAACGACGAGCGTGACACCACGA
TGCCTGTAGCAATGGCAACAACGTTGCGCAAACTATTAACTGGCGAACTACTTACTCTAGCTTCCCGGCA
ACAATTAATAGACTGGATGGAGGCGGATAAAGTTGCAGGACCACTTCTGCGCTCGGCCCTTCCGGCTGGC
TGGTTTATTGCTGATAAATCTGGAGCCGGTGAGCGTGGAAGCCGCGGTATCATTGCAGCACTGGGGCCAG
ATGGTAAGCCCTCCCGTATCGTAGTTATCTACACGACGGGGAGTCAGGCAACTATGGATGAACGAAATAG
ACAGATCGCTGAGATAGGTGCCTCACTGATTAAGCATTGGTAACTGTCAGACCAAGTTTACTCATATATA
CTTTAGATTGATTTAAAACTTCATTTTTAATTTAAAAGGATCTAGGTGAAGATCCTTTTTGATAATCTCA
TGACCAAAATCCCTTAACGTGAGTTTTCGTTCCACTGAGCGTCAGACCCCGTAGAAAAGATCAAAGGATC
TTCTTGAGATCCTTTTTTTCTGCGCGTAATCTGCTGCTTGCAAACAAAAAAACCACCGCTACCAGCGGTG
GTTTGTTTGCCGGATCAAGAGCTACCAACTCTTTTTCCGAAGGTAACTGGCTTCAGCAGAGCGCAGATAC
CAAATACTGTTCTTCTAGTGTAGCCGTAGTTAGGCCACCACTTCAAGAACTCTGTAGCACCGCCTACATA
CCTCGCTCTGCTAATCCTGTTACCAGTGGCTGCTGCCAGTGGCGATAAGTCGTGTCTTACCGGGTTGGAC
TCAAGACGATAGTTACCGGATAAGGCGCAGCGGTCGGGCTGAACGGGGGGTTCGTGCACACAGCCCAGCT
TGGAGCGAACGACCTACACCGAACTGAGATACCTACAGCGTGAGCTATGAGAAAGCGCCACGCTTCCCGA
AGGGAGAAAGGCGGACAGGTATCCGGTAAGCGGCAGGGTCGGAACAGGAGAGCGCACGAGGGAGCTTCCA
GGGGGAAACGCCTGGTATCTTTATAGTCCTGTCGGGTTTCGCCACCTCTGACTTGAGCGTCGATTTTTGT
GATGCTCGTCAGGGGGGCGGAGCCTATGGAAAAACGCCAGCAACGCGGCCTTTTTACGGTTCCTGGCCTT
TTGCTGGCCTTTTGCTCACATGT
